>Addgene plasmid #13561 | pRSET FLIPglu-2uDelta13 | depositor full sequence | sequence record 7686 | Author sequence
ATCTCGATCCCGCGAAATTAATACGACTCACTATAGGGAGACCACAACGGTTTCCCTCTAGATAATTTTG
TTTAACTTTAAGAAGGAGATATACATATGCGGGGTTCTCATCATCATCATCATCATGGTATGGCTAGCAT
GACTGGTGGACAGCAAATGGGTCGGGATCTGTACGACGATGACGATAAGGATCCGGGCCGCATGGTGAGC
AAGGGCGAGGAGCTGTTCACCGGGGTGGTGCCCATCCTGGTCGAGCTGGACGGCGACGTAAACGGCCACA
AGTTCAGCGTGTCCGGCGAGGGCGAGGGCGATGCCACCTACGGCAAGCTGACCCTGAAGTTCATCTGCAC
CACCGGCAAGCTGCCCGTGCCCTGGCCCACCCTCGTGACCACCCTGACCTGGGGCGTGCAGTGCTTCAGC
CGCTACCCCGACCACATGAAGCAGCACGACTTCTTCAAGTCCGCCATGCCCGAAGGCTACGTCCAGGAGC
GCACCATCTTCTTCAAGGACGACGGCAACTACAAGACCCGCGCCGAGGTGAAGTTCGAGGGCGACACCCT
GGTGAACCGCATCGAGCTGAAGGGCATCGACTTCAAGGAGGACGGCAACATCCTGGGGCACAAGCTGGAG
TACAACTACATCAGCCACAACGTCTATATCACCGCCGACAAGCAGAAGAACGGCATCAAGGCCAACTTCA
AGATCCGCCACAACATCGAGGACGGCAGCGTGCAGCTCGCCGACCACTACCAGCAGAACACCCCCATCGG
CGACGGCCCCGTGCTGCTGCCCGACAACCACTACCTGAGCACCCAGTCCGCCCTGAGCAAAGACCCCAAC
GAGAAGCGCGATCACATGGTCCTGCTGGAGTTCGTGACCGCCGCCGGGATCGCTGATACTCGCATTGGTG
TAACAATCTATAAGTACGACGATAACTTTATGTCTGTAGTGCGCAAGGCTATTGAGCAAGATGCGAAAGC
CGCGCCAGATGTTCAGCTGCTGATGAATGATTCTCAGAATGACCAGTCCAAGCAGAACGATCAGATCGAC
GTATTGCTGGCGAAAGGGGTGAAGGCACTGGCAATCAACCTGGTTGACCCGGCAGCTGCGGGTACGGTGA
TTGAGAAAGCGCGTGGGCAAAACGTGCCGGTGGTTTTCTTCAACAAAGAACCGTCTCGTAAGGCGCTGGA
TAGCTACGACAAAGCCTACTACGTTGGCACTGACTCCAAAGAGTCCGGCATTATTCAAGGCGATTTGATT
GCTAAACACTGGGCGGCGAATCAGGGTTGGGATCTGAACAAAGACGGTCAGATTCAGTTCGTACTGCTGA
AAGGTGAACCGGGCGCTCCGGATGCAGAAGCACGTACCACTTACGTGATTAAAGAATTGAACGATAAAGG
CATCAAAACTGAACAGTTACAGTTAGATACCGCAATGTGGGACACCGCTCAGGCGAAAGATAAGATGGAC
GCCTGGCTGTCTGGCCCGAACGCCAACAAAATCGAAGTGGTTATCGCCAACAACGATGCGATGGCAATGG
GCGCGGTTGAAGCGCTGAAAGCACACAACAAGTCCAGCATTCCGGTGTTTGGCGTCGATGCGCTGCCAGA
AGCGCTGGCGCTGGTGAAATCCGGTGCACTGGCGGGCACCGTACTGAACGATGCTAACAACCAGGCGAAA
GCGACCTTTGATCTGGCGAAAAACCTGGCCGATGGTAAAGGTGCGGCTGATGGCACCAACTGGAAAATCG
ACAACAAAGTGGTCCGCGTACCTTATGTTGGCGTAGATAAAGACAACCTGGCTCTCGAGCTGTTCACCGG
GGTGGTGCCCATCCTGGTCGAGCTGGACGGCGACGTAAACGGCCACAAGTTCAGCGTGTCCGGCGAGGGC
GAGGGCGATGCCACCTACGGCAAGCTGACCCTGAAGTTCATCTGCACCACCGGCAAGCTGCCCGTGCCCT
GGCCCACCCTCGTGACCACCTTCGGCTACGGCCTGCAGTGCTTCGCCCGCTACCCCGACCACATGAAGCA
GCACGACTTCTTCAAGTCCGCCATGCCCGAAGGCTACGTCCAGGAGCGCACCATCTTCTTCAAGGACGAC
GGCAACTACAAGACCCGCGCCGAGGTGAAGTTCGAGGGCGACACCCTGGTGAACCGCATCGAGCTGAAGG
GCATCGACTTCAAGGAGGACGGCAACATCCTGGGGCACAAGCTGGAGTACAACTACAACAGCCACAACGT
CTATATCATGGCCGACAAGCAGAAGAACGGCATCAAGGTGAACTTCAAGATCCGCCACAACATCGAGGAC
GGCAGCGTGCAGCTCGCCGACCACTACCAGCAGAACACCCCCATCGGCGACGGCCCCGTGCTGCTGCCCG
ACAACCACTACCTGAGCTACCAGTCCGCCCTGAGCAAAGACCCCAACGAGAAGCGCGATCACATGGTCCT
GCTGGAGTTCGTGACCGCCGCCGGGATCACTCTCGGCATGGACGAGCTGTACAAGTAAAAGCTTGATCCG
GCTGCTAACAAAGCCCGAAAGGAAGCTGAGTTGGCTGCTGCCACCGCTGAGCAATAACTAGCATAACCCC
TTGGGGCCTCTAAACGGGTCTTGAGGGGTTTTTTGCTGAAAGGAGGAACTATATCCGGATCTGGCGTAAT
AGCGAAGAGGCCCGCACCGATCGCCCTTCCCAACAGTTGCGCAGCCTGAATGGCGAATGGG
[124 nt withheld, positions 2722-2845]
C
[56 nt withheld, positions 2847-2902]
AGCTTTACGGCACCTCGACCG
[64 nt withheld, positions 2924-2987]
CCTTTGACGTTGGAGTCCACGTTCTTT
[37 nt withheld, positions 3015-3051]
ACCCTATCGCGGTCTATTCTTTTGATTTATAAGGGATTTTGCCGATTTCGGCCTATTGGTTAAAAAATGA
GCTGATTTAACAAATATTTAACGCGAATTTTAACAAAATATTAACGTTTACAATTTCGCCTGATGCGGTA
TTTTCTCCTTACGCATCTGTGCGGTATTTCACACCGCATACAGGTGGCACTTTTCGGGGAAATGTGCGCG
GAACCCCTATTTGTTTATTTTTCTAAATACATTCAAATATGTATCCGCTCATGAGACAATAACCCTGATA
AATGCTTCAATAATATTGAAAAAGGAAGAGTATGAGTATTCAACATTTCCGTGTCGCCCTTATTCCCTTT
TTTGCGGCATTTTGCCTTCCTGTTTTTGCTCACCCAGAAACGCTGGTGAAAGTAAAAGATGCTGAAGATC
AGTTGGGTGCACGAGTGGGTTACATCGAACTGGATCTCAACAGCGGTAAGATCCTTGAGAGTTTTCGCCC
CGAAGAACGTTTTCCAATGATGAGCACTTTTAAAGTTCTGCTATGTGATACACTATTATCCCGTATTGAC
GCCGGGCAAGAGCAACTCGGTCGCCGCATACACTATTCTCAGAATGACTTGGTTGAGTACTCACCAGTCA
CAGAAAAGCATCTTACGGATGGCATGACAGTAAGAGAATTATGCAGTGCTGCCATAACCATGAGTGATAA
CACTGCGGCCAACTTACTTCTGACAACGATCGGAGGACCGAAGGAGCTAACCGCTTTTTTGCACAACATG
GGGGATCATGTAACTCGCCTTGATCGTTGGGAACCGGAGCTGAATGAAGCCATACCAAACGACGAGAGTG
ACACCACGATGCCTGTAGCAATGCCAACAACGTTGCGCAAACTATTAACTGGCGAACTACTTACTCTAGC
TTCCCGGCAACAATTAATAGACTGAATGGAGGCGGATAAAGTTGCAGGACCACTTCTGCGCTCGGCCCTT
CCGGCTGGCTGGTTTATTGCTGATAAATCTGGAGCCGGTGAGCGTGGGTCTCGCGGTATCATTGCAGCAC
TGGGGCCAGATGGTAAGCGCTCCCGTATCGTAGTTATCTACACGACGGGGAGTCAGGCAACTATGGATGA
ACGAAATAGACAGATCGCTGAGATAGGTGCCTCACTGATTAAGCATTGGTAACTGTCAGACCAAGTTTAC
TCATATATACTTTAGATTGATTTAAAACTTCATTTTTAATTTAAAAGGATCTAGGTGAAGATCCTTTTTG
ATAATCTCATGACCAAAATCCCTTAACGTGAGTTTTCGTTCCACTGAGCGTCAGACCCCGTAGAAAAGAT
CAAAGGATCTTCTTGAGATCCTTTTTTTCTGCGCGTAATCTGCTGCTTGCAAACAAAAAAACCACCGCTA
CCAGCGGTGGTTTGTTTGCCGGATCAAGAGCTACCAACTCTTTTTCCGAAGGTAACTGGCTTCAGCAGAG
CGCAGATACCAAATACTGTCCTTCTAGTGTAGCCGTAGTTAGGCCACCACTTCAAGAACTCTGTAGCACC
GCCTACATACCTCGCTCTGCTAATCCTGTTACCAGTGGCTGCTGCCAGTGGCGATAAGTCGTGTCTTACC
GGGTTGGACTCAAGACGATAGTTACCGGATAAGGCGCAGCGGTCGGGCTGAACGGGGGGTTCGTGCACAC
AGCCCAGCTTGGAGCGAACGACCTACACCGAACTGAGATACCTACAGCGTGAGCTATGAGAAAGCGCCAC
GCTTCCCGAAGGGAGAAAGGCGGACAGGTATCCGGTAAGCGGCAGGGTCGGAACAGGAGAGCGCACGAGG
GAGCTTCCAGGGGGAAACGCCTGGTATCTTTATAGTCCTGTCGGGTTTCGCCACCTCTGACTTGAGCGTC
GATTTTTGTGATGCTCGTCAGGGGGGCGGAGCCTATGGAAAAACGCCAGCAACGCGGCCTTTTTACGGTT
CCTGGGCTTTTGCTGGCCTTTTGCTCACATGTTCTTTCCTGCGTTATCCCCTGATTCTGTGGATAACCGT
ATTACCGCCTTTGAGTGAGCTGATACCGCTCGCCGCAGCCGAACGACCGAGCGCAGCGAGTCAGTGAGCG
AGGAAGCGGAAGAGCGCCCAATACGCAAACCGCCTCTCCCCGCGCGTTGGCCGATTCATTAATGCAG
Features (pLannotate 1.2.2; 17 found; start..end, strand, type, name):
     19..37      +  promoter       T7 promoter: promoter for bacteriophage T7 RNA polymerase
     67..89      +  RBS            RBS: efficient ribosome binding site from bacteriophage T7 gene 10 (Olins and Rangwala, 1989)
    109..129     +  CDS            capTEV™ (fragment): composite tag for in vivo biotinylation, TEV protease cleavage, and 6xHis tagging
    130..162     +  CDS            T7 tag (gene 10 leader): leader peptide from bacteriophage T7 gene 10 promotes efficient translation in E. coli
    166..189     +  CDS            Xpress™ tag: Xpress™ epitope tag, including an enterokinase recognition and cleavage site
    208..888     +  CDS            Enhanced Cyan-Emitting GFP: Enhanced Cyan-Emitting GFP is a basic (constitutively fluorescent) cyan fluorescent protein published in 2002, derived from Aequorea victoria.
    856..1803    +  CDS            mglB: DGAL_ECOLI - Experimental evidence at protein level: Swiss-Prot protein existence level 1. This protein is involved in the active transport of galactose and glucose. It plays a role in the chemotaxis towards the two sugars by interacting with the trg chemoreceptor. From Escherichia coli (strain K12).
   1807..2508    +  CDS            EYFP: enhanced YFP mammalian codon-optimized
   2521..2570    +  CDS            SET1 (fragment): solubility-enhancement tag derived from T7 phage gene 10B
   2578..2625    +  terminator     T7 terminator: transcription terminator for bacteriophage T7 RNA polymerase
   2651..2717    +  CDS            lacZα (fragment): LacZα fragment of β-galactosidase; lacZ fragment
   2722..3177    +  rep_origin     f1 ori (sequence partly withheld): f1 bacteriophage origin of replication; arrow indicates direction of (+) strand synthesis
   3180..3231    -  misc_feature   bom (fragment): basis of mobility region from pBR322
   3258..3362    +  promoter       AmpR promoter: bla
   3363..4223    +  CDS            AmpR: β-lactamase; bla; confers resistance to ampicillin, carbenicillin, and related antibiotics
   4394..4982    +  rep_origin     ori: high-copy-number ColE1/pMB1/pBR322/pUC origin of replication
   5165..5218    +  CDS            lacI (fragment): lac repressor; lacI; The lac repressor binds to the lac operator to inhibit transcription in E. coli. This inhibition can be relieved by adding lactose or isopropyl-β-D-thiogalactopyranoside (IPTG).
