[The description below was written by a language model from this plasmid's Addgene catalogue record and pLannotate feature annotations shown in this document.]
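Description:
pRSET FLIPglu-2uDelta13 is a bacterial expression plasmid built on the pRSET-B backbone that encodes a genetically encoded FRET nanosensor for glucose. It is a high-copy plasmid carrying a ColE1/pUC-type origin of replication and the β-lactamase gene (AmpR) with its own promoter for ampicillin selection. An f1 phage origin is also present, which would allow single-stranded DNA production. The annotated sequence is 5,218 nt, in line with the recorded backbone of about 2.9 kb plus an insert of about 2.4 kb cloned between BamHI and HindIII. Short annotated fragments of lacZα, lacI, bom and a gene 10B-derived solubility tag appear to be backbone remnants rather than functional elements.

Expression is driven by the T7 promoter with the T7 gene 10 ribosome binding site and ends at the T7 terminator, so it requires a host supplying T7 RNA polymerase. The open reading frame begins with the pRSET leader. This comprises a His-tag region (annotated as a capTEV fragment), the T7 gene 10 leader, and the Xpress epitope with its enterokinase cleavage site, which together support purification and detection. The sensor follows: ECFP fused to the E. coli periplasmic glucose/galactose-binding protein MglB, followed by EYFP. Sugar binding changes the conformation of MglB and alters energy transfer between the cyan donor and yellow acceptor, giving a ratiometric readout.

The binding protein is recorded as carrying F16A and D152A, although the insert name reads "F16F". The construct name suggests an affinity in the low micromolar range and a 13-residue deletion, but the record does not define either. The annotated ECFP and mglB features overlap slightly, consistent with a shortened junction. The associated publication describes semirational optimization of such metabolite sensors, and the plasmid is suited to producing the sensor protein in E. coli.
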