Addgene plasmid #13561: pRSET FLIPglu-2uDelta13
Depositing lab: Wolf Frommer. Depositing organization: Carnegie Institution for Science. Publication: Construction and optimization of a family of genetically encoded metabolite sensors by semirational protein engineering. Deuschle K, Okumoto S, Fehr M, Looger LL, Kozhukh L, Frommer WB. Protein Sci. 2005 Sep . 14(9):2304-14. 10.1110/ps.051508105 PubMed 16131659.
Backbone
  Vector backbone: pRSET-B
  Backbone size w/o insert (bp): 2897
  Vector type: Bacterial Expression
Growth in bacteria
  Bacterial resistance: Ampicillin, 100 μg/mL
  Growth temperature: 37°C
  Growth strain: DH5alpha
  Copy number: High Copy
Gene/Insert
  Gene/Insert name: FLIPglu F16F D152A Delta13 (alt names: ECFP-mglB-EYFP; Periplasmic glucose binding)
  Species: E. coli
  Insert size (bp): 2400
  Mutation: F16A, D152A in binding protein
  Tag / fusion protein: ECFP (N terminal on insert); EYFP (C terminal on insert)
  Cloning method: Restriction Enzyme; 5′ cloning site BamHI (not destroyed); 3′ cloning site HindIII (not destroyed)
  Sequencing primers: 5′ N/A
Terms and licenses: Academic/Nonprofit Terms; Industry Terms: Not Available to Industry
Depositor comments: For more information, see http://carnegiedpb.stanford.edu/research/frommer/nanosensors/index.html
How to cite: pRSET FLIPglu-2uDelta13 was a gift from Wolf Frommer (Addgene plasmid # 13561 ; http://n2t.net/addgene:13561 ; RRID:Addgene_13561)
