>Addgene plasmid #13561 | pRSET FLIPglu-2uDelta13 | addgene partial sequence | sequence record 19368 | T7 5'-TAATACGACTCACTATAGGG-3'
CAGATTCTCTGAATATTTTGTTTACTTTAAGAAGGAGATATACATATGCGGGGTTCTCATCATCATCATC
ATCATGGTATGGCTAGCATGACTGGTGGACAGCAAATGGGTCGGGATCTGTACGACGATGACGATAAGGA
TCCGGGCCGCATGGTGAGCAAGGGCGAGGAGCTGTTCACCGGGGTGGTGCCCATCCTGGTCGAGCTGGAC
GGCGACGTAAACGGCCACAAGTTCAGCGTGTCCGGCGAGGGCGAGGGCGATGCCACCTACGGCAAGCTGA
CCCTGAAGTTCATCTGCACCACCGGCAAGCTGCCCGTGCCCTGGCCCACCCTCGTGACCACCCTGACCTG
GGGCGTGCAGTGCTTCAGCCGCTACCCCGACCACATGAAGCAGCACGACTTCTTCAAGTCCGCCATGCCC
GAAGGCTACGTCCAGGAGCGCACCATCTTCTTCAAGGACGACGGCAACTACAAGACCCGCGCCGAGGTGA
AGTTCGAGGGCGACACCCTGGTGAACCGCATCGAGCTGAAGGGCATCGACTTCAAGGAGGACGGCAACAT
CCTGGGGCACAAGCTGGAGTACAACTACATCAGCCACAACGTCTATATCACCGCCGACAAGCAGAAGAAC
GGCATCAAGGCCAACTTCAAGATCCGCCACAACATCGAGGACGGCAGCGTGCAGCTCGCCGACCACTACC
AGCAGAACACCCCCATCGGCGACGGCCCCGTGCTGTCAAAAAACATTATTNANCCNTNTTTGGCTAAAAA
AACCCANNAANCGGATCNNTGTCTGTGATTCTGACGCCCNGANCCTANCTCCTTGTTACATTNATCACNA
CCATTTNATGCCAGTTN
